Addgene plasmid #84430: TOPO-BC36
Purpose: Encodes illumina barcodes for allele frequency sequencing (FREQ-Seq-Squared)
Depositing lab: J.J. Emerson. Depositing organization: University of California, Irvine. Publication: FREQ-Seq2: a method for precise high-throughput combinatorial quantification of allele frequencies. Zhao R, Lukacsovich T, Gaut R, Emerson JJ. G3 (Bethesda). 2023 Sep 30;13(10):jkad162. doi: 10.1093/g3journal/jkad162. PubMed 37494033.
Backbone
  Vector backbone: pCRII-TOPO
  Backbone manufacturer: Thermo Fisher Scientific
  Vector type: Barcoding plasmids
Growth in bacteria
  Bacterial resistance: Ampicillin, 100 μg/mL
  Growth temperature: 37°C
  Growth strain: DH5alpha
  Copy number: High Copy
Gene/Insert
  Gene/Insert name: BC36
  Species: Synthetic
  Insert size (bp): 86
  Promoter: SP6/T7
  Cloning method: TOPO Cloning
  Sequencing primers: 5′ T7; 3′ SP6
Terms and licenses: Academic/Nonprofit Terms; Industry Terms: Not Available to Industry
Depositor comments: This plasmid is part of the FREQ-Seq-Squared kit. See Addgene's kit collection page for more details: https://www.addgene.org/kits/
How to cite: TOPO-BC36 was a gift from J.J. Emerson (Addgene plasmid # 84430 ; http://n2t.net/addgene:84430 ; RRID:Addgene_84430)
