[The description below was written by a language model from this plasmid's Addgene catalogue record.]
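Description:
TOPO-BC36 is a small bacterial cloning plasmid built on the commercial pCRII-TOPO backbone and classed in the record as a barcoding plasmid. It is maintained at high copy in standard E. coli cloning strains and selected with ampicillin. No feature table is supplied, so the origin of replication and any other backbone elements are not itemised in the record.

The payload is BC36, an 86 bp synthetic insert introduced by TOPO cloning, in which a PCR product is ligated into a topoisomerase-activated linear vector. The insert encodes an Illumina sequencing barcode. It sits between the SP6 and T7 phage promoters that flank the cloning site; these are listed as the promoters, but here they appear to serve mainly as priming sites for verifying the insert by sequencing, since the insert is a short synthetic oligonucleotide-type sequence rather than an expressed gene. The record does not state the orientation of the insert or the composition of the 86 bp beyond its barcode content.

The plasmid is one member of the FREQ-Seq-Squared (FREQ-Seq2) kit, a method for precise, high-throughput, combinatorial quantification of allele frequencies by sequencing. Within that system, each kit plasmid acts as a stable, renewable source of one defined barcode, so that different samples can be tagged with distinct barcodes, pooled for Illumina sequencing, and then separated again during analysis. The name suggests it is one of a numbered series of such barcodes, though the record does not state how many there are or how they are paired.
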