>Addgene plasmid #84430 | TOPO-BC36 | depositor partial sequence | sequence record 161036 | Primer and barcode sequence
GTAAGCAGTGGGTTCTCTAGCGTCCCAGATCGGAAGAGCGGTTC
