>Addgene plasmid #84430 | TOPO-BC36 | addgene partial sequence | sequence record 163384 | F1ori-R 5'-AGGGAAGAAAGCGAAAGGAG-3'
[64 nt withheld, positions 1-64]
CCATTCGCCATTCAGGCTGCGCAACTGTTGGGAAGGGCGATCGGTGCGGGCCTCTTCGCTATTACGCCAG
CTGGCGAAAGGGGGATGTGCTGCAAGGCGATTAAGTTGGGTAACGCCAGGGTTTTCCCAGTCACGACGTT
GTAAAACGACGGCCAGTGAATTGTAATACGACTCACTATAGGGCGAATTGGGCCCTCTAGATGCATGCTC
GAGCGGCCGCCAGTGTGATGGATATCTGCAGAATTCGCCCTTAAGCAGAAGACGGCATACGAGATCGGTC
TCGGCATTCCTGCTGAACCGCTCTTCCGATCTGGGACGCTAGAGAACCCACTGCTTACAAGGGCGAATTC
CAGCACACTGGCGGCCGTTACTAGTGGATCCGAGCTCGGTACCAAGCTTGATGCATAGCTTGAGTATTCT
ATAGTGTCACCTAAATAGCTTGGCGTAATCATGGTCATAGCTGTTTCCTGTGTGAAATTGTTATCCGCTC
ACAATTCCACACAACATACGAGC
